>Addgene plasmid #238395 | eOYW015 | addgene full sequence | sequence record 480526 | Addgene NGS Result
GAAGATCCTTTGATCTTTTCTACGGGGTCTGACGCTCAGTGGAACGAAAACTCACGTTAAGGGATTTTGG
TCATGAGATTATCAAAAAGGATCTTCACCTAGATCCTTTTAAATTAAAAATGAAGTTTTAAATCAATCTA
AAGTATATATGAGTAAACTTGGTCTGACAGTTACCAATGCTTAATCAGTGAGGCACCTATCTCAGCGATC
TGTCTATTTCGTTCATCCATAGTTGCCTGACTCCCCGTCGTGTAGATAACTACGATACGGGAGGGCTTAC
CATCTGGCCCCAGTGCTGCAATGATACCGCGAGACCCACGCTCACCGGCTCCAGATTTATCAGCAATAAA
CCAGCCAGCCGGAAGGGCCGAGCGCAGAAGTGGTCCTGCAACTTTATCCGCCTCCATCCAGTCTATTAAT
TGTTGCCGGGAAGCTAGAGTAAGTAGTTCGCCAGTTAATAGTTTGCGCAACGTTGTTGCCATTGCTACAG
GCATCGTGGTGTCACGCTCGTCGTTTGGTATGGCTTCATTCAGCTCCGGTTCCCAACGATCAAGGCGAGT
TACATGATCCCCCATGTTGTGCAAAAAAGCGGTTAGCTCCTTCGGTCCTCCGATCGTTGTCAGAAGTAAG
TTGGCCGCAGTGTTATCACTCATGGTTATGGCAGCACTGCATAATTCTCTTACTGTCATGCCATCCGTAA
GATGCTTTTCTGTGACTGGTGAGTACTCAACCAAGTCATTCTGAGAATAGTGTATGCGGCGACCGAGTTG
CTCTTGCCCGGCGTCAATACGGGATAATACCGCGCCACATAGCAGAACTTTAAAAGTGCTCATCATTGGA
AAACGTTCTTCGGGGCGAAAACTCTCAAGGATCTTACCGCTGTTGAGATCCAGTTCGATGTAACCCACTC
GTGCACCCAACTGATCTTCAGCATCTTTTACTTTCACCAGCGTTTCTGGGTGAGCAAAAACAGGAAGGCA
AAATGCCGCAAAAAAGGGAATAAGGGCGACACGGAAATGTTGAATACTCATACTCTTCCTTTTTCAATAT
TATTGAAGCATTTATCAGGGTTATTGTCTCATGAGCGGATACATATTTGAATGTATTTAGAAAAATAAAC
AAATAGGGGTTCCGCGCACATTTCCCCGAAAAGTGCCACCTGAATTAATTCGAGCTCGCCCAAACATAAC
AGGAAGAAAAATGCCCCGCTGTGGGCGGACAAAATAGTTGGGAACTGGGAGGGGTGGAAATGGAGTTTTT
AAGGATTATTTAGGGAAGAGTGACAAAATAGATGGGAACTGGGTGTAGCGTCGTAAGCTAATACGAAAAT
TAAAAATGACAAAATAGTTTGGAACTAGATTTCACTTATCTGGTTGGCCTGCAGGGGGGGGGGGAAAGCC
ACGTTGTGTCTCAAAATCTCTGATGTTACATTGCACAAGATAAAAATATATCATCATGAACAATAAAACT
GTCTGCTTACATAAACAGTAATACAAGGGGTGTTATGAGCCATATTCAACGGGAAACGTCTTGCTCGAGG
CCGCGATTAAATTCCAACATGGATGCTGATTTATATGGGTATAAATGGGCTCGCGATAATGTCGGGCAAT
CAGGTGCGACAATCTATCGATTGTATGGGAAGCCCGATGCGCCAGAGTTGTTTCTGAAACATGGCAAAGG
TAGCGTTGCCAATGATGTTACAGATGAGATGGTCAGACTAAACTGGCTGACGGAATTTATGCCTCTTCCG
ACCATCAAGCATTTTATCCGTACTCCTGATGATGCATGGTTACTCACCACTGCGATCCCCGGGAAAACAG
CATTCCAGGTATTAGAAGAATATCCTGATTCAGGTGAAAATATTGTTGATGCGCTGGCAGTGTTCCTGCG
CCGGTTGCATTCGATTCCTGTTTGTAATTGTCCTTTTAACAGCGATCGCGTATTTCGTCTCGCTCAGGCG
CAATCACGAATGAATAACGGTTTGGTTGATGCGAGTGATTTTGATGACGAGCGTAATGGCTGGCCTGTTG
AACAAGTCTGGAAAGAAATGCATAAGCTTTTGCCATTCTCACCGGATTCAGTCGTCACTCATGGTGATTT
CTCACTTGATAACCTTATTTTTGACGAGGGGAAATTAATAGGTTGTATTGATGTTGGACGAGTCGGAATC
GCAGACCGATACCAGGATCTTGCCATCCTATGGAACTGCCTCGGTGAGTTTTCTCCTTCATTACAGAAAC
GGCTTTTTCAAAAATATGGTATTGATAATCCTGATATGAATAAATTGCAGTTTCATTTGATGCTCGATGA
GTTTTTCTAATCAGAATTGGTTAATTGGTTGTAACACTGGCAGAGCATTACGCTGACTTGACGGGACGGC
GGCTTTGTTGAATAAATCGAACTTTTGCTGAGTTGAAGGATCAGATCACGCATCTTCCCGACAACGCAGA
CCGTTCCGTGGCAAAGCAAAAGTTCAAAATCACCAACTGGTCCACCTACAACAAAGCTCTCATCAACCGT
GGCTCCCTCACTTTCTGGCTGGATGATGGGGCGATTCAGGCCTGGTATGAGTCAGCAACACCTTCTTCAC
GAGGCAGACCTCAGCGCCCCCCCCCCCCTGCAGGTCGACTAGAGTCGGGGATCCGGTGATTGATTGAGCA
AGCTTTATGCTTGTAAACCGTTTTGTGAAAAAATTTTTAAAATAAAAAAGGGGACCTCTAGGGTCCCCAA
TTAATTAGTAATATAATCTATTAAAGGTCATTCAAAAGGTCATCCACCGGATCAATTCCCCTGCTCGCGC
AGGCTGGGTGCCAAGCTCTCGGGTAACATCAAGGCCCGATCCTTGGAGCCCTTGCCCTCCCGCACGATGA
TCGT
[255 nt withheld, positions 2875-3129]
CGTGGAGACCGAAACCTTGCGCTCGTTCGCCAGCCAGGACAGAAATGCCTCGACTTCGCTGCTGCCCAAG
GTTGCCGGGTGACGCACACCGTGGAAACGGATGAAGGCACGAACCCAGTGGACATAAGCCTGTTCGGTTC
GTAAGCTGTAATGCAAGTAGCGTATGCGCTCACGCAACTGGTCCAGAACCTTGACCGAACGCAGCGGTGG
TAACGGCGCAGTGGCGGTTTTCATGGCTTGTTATGACTGTTTTTTTGGGGTACAGTCTATGCCTCGGGCA
TCCAAGCAGCAAGCGCGTTACGCCGTGGGTCGATGTTTGTGTCTAACAATTCGTTCAAGCCGACGCCGCT
TCGCGGCGCGGCTTAACTCAAGCGTTAGATGCACTAAGCACATAATTGCTCACAGCCAAACTATCAGGTC
AAGTCTGCTTTTATTATTTTTAAGCGTGCATAATAAGCCCTACACAAATTGGGAGATATATCATGAAAGG
CTGGCTTTTTCTTGTTATCGCAATAGTTGGCGAAGTAATCGCAACATCCGCATTAAAATCTAGCGAGGGC
TTTACTAAGCTGATCCGGTGGATGACCTTTTGAATGACCTTTAATAGATTATATTACTAATTAATTGGGG
ACCCTAGAGGTCCCCTTTTTTATTTTAAAAATTTTTTCACAAAACGGTTTACAAGCATAAAGCTTGCTCA
ATCAATCACCGGATCCCGACGGGCCCGGTACCGCGGCCGCGCGAATTCGAGCTCGGTACCATTTATCAGG
GTTATTGTCTCATGAGCGGATACATATTTGAATGTATTTAGAAAAATAAACAAATAGGGGTTCCGCGCAC
ATTTCCCCGAAAAGTGCCACCTGACGTCTAAGAAACCATTATTATCATGACATTAACCTATAAAAATAGG
CGTATCACGAGGCCCTTTCGTCTTCACCTCGAGAACATTACTCGCATCCATTCTCAGGCTGTCTCGTCTC
GTCTCGGAGTTGACGGCTAGCTCAGTCCTAGGTACAGTGCTAGCTACTGGGCCCAAGTTCACTTAAAAAG
GAGATCAACAATGAAAGCAATTTTCGTACTGAAACATCTTAATCATGCATCGGACCGTTTCTAATGAGCG
AGCTGATCAAGGAGAACATGCACATGAAGCTGTACATGGAGGGCACCGTGAACAACCACCACTTCAAGTG
CACATCCGAGGGCGAAGGCAAGCCCTACGAGGGCACCCAGACCATGAAGATCAAGGTGGTCGAGGGCGGC
CCTCTCCCCTTCGCCTTCGACATCCTGGCTACCAGCTTCATGTACGGCAGCAAAGCCTTCATCAACCACA
CCCAGGGCATCCCCGACTTCTTTAAGCAGTCCTTCCCTGAGGGCTTCACATGGGAGAGAATCACCACATA
CGAAGACGGGGGCGTGCTGACCGCTACCCAGGACACCAGCTTCCAGAACGGCTGCATCATCTACAACGTC
AAGATCAACGGGGTGAACTTCCCATCCAACGGCCCTGTGATGCAGAAGAAAACACGCGGCTGGGAGGCCA
ACACCGAGATGCTGTACCCCGCTGACGGCGGCCTGAGAGGCCACAGCCAGATGGCCCTGAAGCTCGTGGG
CGGGGGCTACCTGCACTGCTCCTTCAAGACCACATACAGATCCAAGAAACCCGCTAAGAACCTCAAGATG
CCCGGCTTCCACTTCGTGGACCACAGACTGGAAAGAATCAAGGAGGCCGACAAAGAAACGTACGTCGAGC
AGCACGAGATGGCTGTGGCCAAGTACTGCGACCTCCCTAGCAAACTGGGGCACAGATGAAGGTGACTCCT
ATTGATAGATCCAGTAATGACCTCAGAACTCCATCTGGATTTGTTCAGAACGCTCGGTTGCCGCCGGGCG
TTTTTTATTGGTGAGAATGCTTCCAGGATACATAGATTACCACAACTCCGAGCCCTTCCACCCCAAGCTA
GCTTGGAGGACAAATCCGCCGCTAGGAGCTTGCGGCCGCCTTAAGACGCGTGGATCCCCGGGAATTTCGA
CCCCACGCCCCTCTTTAATACGACGGGCAATTTGCACTTCAGAAAATGAAGAGTTTGCTTTAGCCATAAC
AAAAGTCCAGTATGCTTTTTCACAGCATAACTGGACTGATTTCAGTTTACAACTATTCTGTCTAGTTTAA
GACTTTATTGTCATAGTTTAGATCTATTTTGTTCAGTTTAAGACTTTATTGTCCGCCCACACCCGCTTAC
GCAGGGCATCCATTTATTACTCAACCGTAACCGATTTTGCCAGGTTACGCGGCTGGTCCTCTAGAATTCC
CATGTCAGCCGTTAAGTGTTCCTGTGTCACTCAAAATTGCTTTGAGAGGCTCTAAGGGCTTCTCAGTGCG
TTACATCCCTGGCTTGTTGTCCACAACCGTTAAACCTTAAAAGCTTTAAAAGCCTTATATATTCTTTTTT
TTCTTATAAAACTTAAAACCTTAGAGGCTATTTAAGTTGCTGATTTATATTAATTTTATTGTTCAAACAT
GAGAGCTTAGTACGTGAAACATGAGAGCTTAGTACGTTAGCCATGAGAGCTTAGTACGTTAGCCATGAGG
GTTTAGTTCGTTAAACATGAGAGCTTAGTACGTTAAACATGAGAGCTTAGTACGTGAAACATGAGAGCTT
AGTACGTACTATCAACAGGTTGAACTGCTGATCTTCAGATCCTCTACGCCGGACGCATCGTGGCCGGATC
GGGGGGGGGGGGCGCTCGGTCTTGCCTTGCTCGTCGGTGATGTACTTCACCAGCTCCGCGAAGTCGCTCT
TCTTGATGGAGCGCATGGGGACGTGCTTGGCAATCACGCGCACCCCCCGGCCGTTTTAGCGGCTAAAAAA
GTCATGGCTCTGCCCTCGGGCGGACCACGCCCATCATGACCTTGCCAAGCTCGTCCTGCTTCTCTTCGAT
CTTCGCCAGCAGGGCGAGGATCGTGGCATCACCGAACCGCGCCGTGCGCGGGTCGTCGGTGAGCCAGAGT
TTCAGCAGGCCGCCCAGGCGGCCCAGGTCGCCATTGATGCGGGCCAGCTCGCGGACGTGCTCATAGTCCA
CGACGCCCGTGATTTTGTAGCCCTGGCCGACGGCCAGCAGGTAGGCCGACAGGCTCATGCCGGCCGCCGC
CGCCTTTTCCTCAATCGCTCTTCGTTCGTCTGGAAGGCAGTACACCTTGATAGGTGGGCTGCCCTTCCTG
GTTGGCTTGGTTTCATCAGCCATCCGCTTGCCCTCATCTGTTACGCCGGCGGTAGCCGGCCAGCCTCGCA
GAGCAGGATTCCCGTTGAGCACCGCCAGGTGCGAATAAGGGACAGTGAAGAAGGAACACCCGCTCGCGGG
TGGGCCTACTTCACCTATCCTGCCCGGCTGACGCCGTTGGATACACCAAGGAAAGTCTACACGAACCCTT
TGGCAAAATCCTGTATATCGTGCGAAAAAGGATGGATATACCGAAAAAATCGCTATAATGACCCCGAAGC
AGGGTTATGCAGCGGAAAAGCGCTTTCTCATAGCTCACGCTGTAGGTATCTCAGTTCGGTGTAGGTCGTT
CGCTCCAAGCTGGGCTGTGTGCACGAACCCCCCGTTCAGCCCGACCGCTGCGCCTTATCCGGTAACTATC
GTCTTGAGTCCAACCCGGTAAGACACGACTTATCGCCACTGGCAGCAGCCACTGGTAACAGGATTAGCAG
AGCGAGGTATGTAGGCGGTGCTACAGAGTTCTTGAAGTGGTGGCCTAACTACGGCTACACTAGAAGAACA
GTATTTGGTATCTGCGCTCTGCTGAAGCCAGTTACCTTCGGAAAAAGAGTTGGTAGCTCTTGATCCGGCA
AACAAACCACCGCTGGTAGCGGTGGTTTTTTTGTTTGCAAGCAGCAGATTACGCGCAGAAAAAAAGGATC
TCAA
Features (pLannotate 1.2.2; 18 found; start..end, strand, type, name):
    171..1031    -  CDS            AmpR: β-lactamase; bla; confers resistance to ampicillin, carbenicillin, and related antibiotics
   1032..1136    -  promoter       AmpR promoter: bla
   1210..1375    +  mobile_element Tn7L: mini-Tn7 element (left end of the Tn7 transposon) Tn7
   1505..2320    +  CDS            KanR: aminoglycoside phosphotransferase; aph(3')-Ia; confers resistance to kanamycin in bacteria or G418 (Geneticin®) in eukaryotes
   2461..2607    +  CDS            TRA2_ECOLX (fragment): Protein predicted: Swiss-Prot protein existence level 4. Required for transposition of transposon Tn903. From Escherichia coli.
   2791..3363    -  CDS            int (fragment) (sequence partly withheld): INT2_ECOLX - Protein inferred from homology: Swiss-Prot protein existence level 3. Putative integrase believed to be involved in the insertion of antibiotic resistance genes into plasmids and transposons. From Escherichia coli.
   3612..3701    +  CDS            qacE (fragment): QACE_ECOLX - Protein inferred from homology: Swiss-Prot protein existence level 3. Multidrug exporter. Is implicated for the resistance to bacteriocidal quaternary ammonium compounds. From Escherichia coli.
   3872..3889    +  misc_feature   MCS (fragment): pUC18/19 multiple cloning site
   3889..3966    -  promoter       AmpR promoter (fragment): bla
   4119..4143    +  promoter       J23119(SpeI) promoter (fragment): bacterial promoter (Registry of Standard Biological Parts BBa J23119) modified to end with an SpeI site
   4243..4935    +  CDS            TurboRFP: TurboRFP is a basic (constitutively fluorescent) orange fluorescent protein published in 2007, derived from Entacmaea quadricolor. It has low acid sensitivity.
   4993..5027    +  terminator     lambda t0 terminator: minimal transcription terminator from phage lambda (Scholtissek and Grosse, 1987)
   5162..5360    +  mobile_element Tn7R (fragment): mini-Tn7 element (right end of the Tn7 transposon) Tn7
   5442..5830    -  rep_origin     R6K γ ori: γ replication origin from E. coli plasmid R6K; requires the R6K initiator protein pi for replication
   5871..5963    -  CDS            traI (fragment): TRAI6_ECOLX - Experimental evidence at protein level: Swiss-Prot protein existence level 1. The initiation process of transfer DNA synthesis requires the interaction of at least three plasmid-specific components (TraH, I, and J) at the transfer origin resulting in the assembly of a specialised nucleoprotein complex - the relaxosome. Site- and strand-specific cleavage at the transfer origin is dependent on TraI and TraJ. From Escherichia coli.
   6001..6372    -  CDS            traJ: oriT-recognizing protein; traJ
   6405..6514    -  oriT           oriT: incP origin of transfer
   6649..7053    -  rep_origin     ori (fragment): high-copy-number ColE1/pMB1/pBR322/pUC origin of replication
