[The description below was written by a language model from this plasmid's Addgene catalogue record and pLannotate feature annotations shown in this document.]
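Description:
eOYW015 is a 7,053-nt bacterial expression plasmid built on the EML002 backbone. It carries a constitutive TurboRFP reporter cassette inside a mini-Tn7 transposon and comes from a DNA part library developed for engineering the nematode symbiont Xenorhabdus griffiniae HGB2511. The backbone replicates from an R6K γ origin, which requires the pi initiator protein. This explains why the plasmid is propagated in a pir-expressing E. coli strain (Pir1) and is listed as low copy. A fragment of a ColE1/pUC-type origin is also annotated, but it appears to be only partial. An incP oriT, together with traJ and a traI fragment, should allow conjugative mobilization from a suitable donor. In a recipient lacking pi, the plasmid would be expected to act as a non-replicating suicide vector. Selection is by ampicillin (bla, outside the transposon ends) and kanamycin (aph(3')-Ia, between the Tn7 ends).

The region between Tn7L and Tn7R contains the kanamycin marker, several short remnants of transposon and integron sequence (Tn903 transposition protein, integrase and qacE fragments), and the synthetic insert UNS1-P2m-U5d-TurboRFP-t0-UNSX. By its name, the insert consists of a promoter part (P2m, partly matching the J23119 consensus promoter), a 5' UTR/ribosome-binding part (U5d), the TurboRFP coding sequence and the lambda t0 terminator, flanked by unique nucleotide sequences used as assembly junctions. The record calls it a Golden Gate construct but lists Gibson as the cloning method. No Tn7 transposase genes are annotated, so transposition would need them supplied in trans. The likely use is stable chromosomal, constitutive red-orange fluorescent labelling and characterization of part performance.
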