Addgene plasmid #238395: eOYW015
Purpose: TurboRFP constitutive Golden Gate construct
Depositing lab: Richard Murray. Depositing organization: California Institute of Technology. Publication: A DNA Part Library for Reliable Engineering of the Emerging Model Nematode Symbiotic Bacterium Xenorhabdus griffiniae HGB2511. Larsson EM, Wang OY, Murray RM. ACS Synth Biol. 2025 Oct 17;14(10):4122-4126. doi: 10.1021/acssynbio.5c00414. Epub 2025 Sep 25. PubMed 40998411.
Backbone
  Vector backbone: EML002
  Vector type: Bacterial Expression
Growth in bacteria
  Bacterial resistance: Ampicillin and Kanamycin, 100 & 50 μg/mL
  Growth temperature: 37°C
  Growth strain: Pir1
  Copy number: Low Copy
Gene/Insert
  Gene/Insert name: UNS1-P2m-U5d-TurboRFP-t0-UNSX
  Species: Synthetic
  Cloning method: Gibson Cloning
Terms and licenses: Academic/Nonprofit Terms; Industry Terms: Not Available to Industry
Depositor comments: Please visit https://doi.org/10.1101/2025.06.09.658710 for bioRxiv preprint.
How to cite: eOYW015 was a gift from Richard Murray (Addgene plasmid # 238395 ; http://n2t.net/addgene:238395 ; RRID:Addgene_238395)
